Addgene plasmid #170386: pAAV.U6gT28.4.hSyn.flex.H2B.RFP
Purpose: Plasmid used for Crispr/cas9 based disruption of mouse Trim28, guide targeting exon 4. Cre-inducible expression of nuclear RFP.
Depositing lab: Johan Jakobsson. Depositing organization: Lund University. Publication: Activation of endogenous retroviruses during brain development causes an inflammatory response. Jonsson ME, Garza R, Sharma Y, Petri R, Sodersten E, Johansson JG, Johansson PA, Atacho DA, Pircs K, Madsen S, Yudovich D, Ramakrishnan R, Holmberg J, Larsson J, Jern P, Jakobsson J. EMBO J. 2021 Mar 1:e106423. doi: 10.15252/embj.2020106423. PubMed 33644903.
Backbone
  Vector backbone: pAAV
  Vector type: AAV
Growth in bacteria
  Bacterial resistance: Ampicillin, 100 μg/mL
  Growth temperature: 37°C
  Growth strain: NEB Stable
  Copy number: High Copy
Gene/Insert
  Gene/Insert name: Cre inducible H2B RFP (alt name: Cre inducible H2B-mCherry)
  gRNA/shRNA sequence: GGTCCTTGTGAGCGTTGAGC
  Promoter: human Synapsin
  Cloning method: Unknown
  Sequencing primers: 5′ AGTCGTGTCGTGCCTGAGA; 3′ catagttaagaataccag
Terms and licenses: Academic/Nonprofit Terms; Industry Terms: Not Available to Industry
How to cite: pAAV.U6gT28.4.hSyn.flex.H2B.RFP was a gift from Johan Jakobsson (Addgene plasmid # 170386 ; http://n2t.net/addgene:170386 ; RRID:Addgene_170386)
