[The description below was written by a language model from this plasmid's Addgene catalogue record and pLannotate feature annotations shown in this document.]
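Description:
pAAV.U6gT28.4.hSyn.flex.H2B.RFP is an adeno-associated virus transfer plasmid built on a pAAV backbone, in which AAV2 inverted terminal repeats flank a dual-cassette payload for packaging into recombinant AAV. It is maintained in E. coli through a high-copy ColE1/pUC-type origin with ampicillin selection (AmpR under its own bla promoter), and it also carries an f1 origin along with small backbone remnants annotated as lacI, rop, bom and lacZα fragments. Two sequence records, the depositor's and a repository sequencing result, differ by a few bases in length and agree on the feature layout. The main difference is how completely the ITRs are annotated, the downstream one appearing as only a short fragment in the sequencing result.

Between the ITRs, a human U6 RNA polymerase III promoter drives a single guide RNA with the Streptococcus pyogenes Cas9 scaffold. According to the catalogue entry, the guide targets exon 4 of mouse Trim28. No Cas9 coding sequence is annotated, so the nuclease must come from another source, which the record does not specify. Downstream, the neuron-specific human synapsin I promoter is followed by a FLEX (double-inverted) switch: paired lox2272 and loxP sites in opposing orientations bracket a histone H2B–mCherry fusion placed in antisense orientation. Cre recombination inverts the cassette and then locks it in the sense orientation, so that chromatin-bound, nuclear red fluorescence appears only in Cre-expressing neurons. A WPRE and SV40 polyadenylation signal enhance and terminate this transcript.

The construct is intended for CRISPR/Cas9-based disruption of Trim28, with the Cre-dependent nuclear reporter marking transduced Cre-expressing neurons, and the associated work concerns endogenous retrovirus activation during brain development.
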