Features (pLannotate 1.2.2; 28 found; start..end, strand, type, name):
     18..128     +  repeat_region  AAV2 ITR (fragment): inverted terminal repeat of adeno-associated virus serotype 2 inverted
    195..427     +  promoter       U6 promoter: RNA polymerase III promoter for human U6 snRNA
    457..532     +  misc_RNA       gRNA scaffold: guide RNA scaffold for the Streptococcus pyogenes CRISPR/Cas9 system
    572..956     +  promoter       hSyn promoter (fragment): human synapsin I promoter; confers neuron-specific expression (Kügler et al., 2003)
    950..1091    +  promoter       hSyn promoter (fragment): human synapsin I promoter; confers neuron-specific expression (Kügler et al., 2003)
   1105..1122    +  misc_feature   MCS (fragment): pUC18/19 multiple cloning site
   1129..1162    +  protein_bind   lox2272: Cre-mediated recombination occurs in the 8-bp core sequence (GGATACTT). lox2272 sites are compatible with each other, but incompatible with loxP or loxN sites (Lee and Saito, 1988). Cre recombinase
   1163..1212    -  intron         β-globin intron (fragment): internally truncated intron from human β-globin
   1213..1246    +  protein_bind   loxP: Cre-mediated recombination occurs in the 8-bp core sequence (GCATACAT). Cre recombinase
   1266..1973    -  CDS            mCherry: mCherry is a basic (constitutively fluorescent) red fluorescent protein published in 2004, derived from Discosoma sp.. It is reported to be a very rapidly-maturing monomer with low acid sensitivity.
   1993..2369    -  CDS            H2B (fragment): human histone H2B; HIST1H2BB
   2399..2432    -  protein_bind   lox2272: Cre-mediated recombination occurs in the 8-bp core sequence (GGATACTT). lox2272 sites are compatible with each other, but incompatible with loxP or loxN sites (Lee and Saito, 1988). Cre recombinase
   2433..2482    -  intron         β-globin intron (fragment): internally truncated intron from human β-globin
   2483..2516    -  protein_bind   loxP: Cre-mediated recombination occurs in the 8-bp core sequence (GCATACAT). Cre recombinase
   2517..2541    +  misc_feature   MCS (fragment): pBluescript multiple cloning site
   2541..3129    +  misc_feature   WPRE: woodchuck hepatitis virus posttranscriptional regulatory element
   3133..3149    +  misc_feature   MCS (fragment): pUC18/19 multiple cloning site
   3150..3175    +  misc_feature   MCS (fragment): pBluescript multiple cloning site
   3177..3311    +  polyA_signal   SV40 poly(A) signal: SV40 polyadenylation signal
   3374..3484    -  repeat_region  AAV2 ITR (fragment): inverted terminal repeat of adeno-associated virus serotype 2 inverted
   3508..3565    -  CDS            lacI (fragment): lac repressor; lacI; The lac repressor binds to the lac operator to inhibit transcription in E. coli. This inhibition can be relieved by adding lactose or isopropyl-β-D-thiogalactopyranoside (IPTG).
   3748..4336    -  rep_origin     ori: high-copy-number ColE1/pMB1/pBR322/pUC origin of replication
   4507..5367    -  CDS            AmpR: β-lactamase; bla; confers resistance to ampicillin, carbenicillin, and related antibiotics
   5368..5472    -  promoter       AmpR promoter: bla
   5567..5602    +  CDS            rop (fragment): Rop protein, which maintains plasmids at low copy number; rop
   5704..5803    +  misc_feature   bom (fragment): basis of mobility region from pBR322
   5804..6259    -  rep_origin     f1 ori (sequence partly withheld): f1 bacteriophage origin of replication; arrow indicates direction of (+) strand synthesis
   6267..6338    -  CDS            lacZα (fragment): LacZα fragment of β-galactosidase; lacZ fragment
>Addgene plasmid #170386 | pAAV.U6gT28.4.hSyn.flex.H2B.RFP | depositor full sequence | sequence record 330339 | pAAV.U6gT28.4.hSyn.flex.H2B.RFP sequence 6342 bps
GGGGGGGGGGGGGGGGGGTTGGCCACTCCCTCTCTGCGCGCTCGCTCGCTCACTGAGGCCGGGCGACCAA
AGGTCGCCCGACGCCCGGGCTTTGCCCGGGCGGCCTCAGTGAGCGAGCGAGCGCGCAGAGAGGGAGTGGC
CAACTCCATCACTAGGGGTTCCTCAGATCGGGCTGCAGGAATTGGCCGCTCTAGATTTCCCATGATTCCT
TCATATTTGCATATACGATACAAGGCTGTTAGAGAGATAATTAGAATTAATTTGACTGTAAACACAAAGA
TATTAGTACAAAATACGTGACGTAGAAAGTAATAATTTCTTGGGTAGTTTGCAGTTTTAAAATTATGTTT
TAAAATGGACTATCATATGCTTACCGTAACTTGAAAGTATTTCGATTTCTTGGCTTTATATATCTTGTGG
AAAGGACGAAACACCGGGTCCTTGTGAGCGTTGAGCGTTTTAGAGCTAGAAATAGCAAGTTAAAATAAGG
CTAGTCCGTTATCAACTTGAAAAAGTGGCACCGAGTCGGTGCTTTTTTTCTAGACTCTAGCTGCAGAGGG
ACCTGCGTATGAGTGCAAGTGGGTTTTAGGACCAGGATGAGGCGGGGTGGGGGTGCCTACCTGACGACCG
ACCCCGACCCACTGGACAAGCACCCAACCCCCATTCCCCAAATTGCGCATCCCCTATCAGAGAGGGGGAG
GGGAAACAGGATGCGGCGAGGCGCGTGCGCACTGCCAGCTTCAGCACCGCGGACAGTGCCTTCGCCCCCG
CCTGGCGGCGCGCGCCACCGCCGCCTCAGCACTGAAGGCGCGCTGACGTCACTCGCCGGTCCCCCGCAAA
CTCCCCTTCCCGGCCACCTTGGTCGCGTCCGCGCCGCCGCCGGCCCAGCCGGACCGCACCACGCGAGGCG
CGAGATAGGGGGGCACGGGCGCGACCATCTGCGCTGCGGCGCCGGCCCAGCCGGACCGCACCACGCGAGG
CGCGAGATAGGGGGGCACGGGCGCGACCATCTGCGCTGCGGCGCCGGCGACTCAGCGCTGCCTCAGTCTG
CGGTGGGCAGCGGAGGAGTCGTGTCGTGCCTGAGAGCGCAGTCGAGAAGGTACCGGATCCTCTAGAGTCG
ACTCCGGAATAACTTCGTATAGGATACTTTATACGAAGTTATGCAGAATGGTAGCTGGATTGTAGCTGCT
ATTAGCAATATGAAACCTCTTAATAACTTCGTATAGCATACATTATACGAAGTTATGGCGCGCCATACTA
GTTTACTTGTACAGCTCGTCCATGCCGCCGGTGGAGTGGCGGCCCTCGGCGCGTTCGTACTGTTCCACGA
TGGTGTAGTCCTCGTTGTGGGAGGTGATGTCCAACTTGATGTTGACGTTGTAGGCGCCGGGCAGCTGCAC
GGGCTTCTTGGCCTTGTAGGTGGTCTTGACCTCAGCGTCGTAGTGGCCGCCGTCCTTCAGCTTCAGCCTC
TGCTTGATCTCGCCCTTCAGGGCGCCGTCCTCGGGGTACATCCGCTCGGAGGAGGCCTCCCAGCCCATGG
TCTTCTTCTGCATTACGGGGCCGTCGGAGGGGAAGTTGGTGCCGCGCAGCTTCACCTTGTAGATGAACTC
GCCGTCCTGCAGGGAGGAGTCCTGGGTCACGGTCACCACGCCGCCGTCCTCGAAGTTCATCACGCGCTCC
CACTTGAAGCCCTCGGGGAAGGACAGCTTCAAGTAGTCGGGGATGTCGGCGGGGTGCTTCACGTAGGCCT
TGGAGCCGTACATGAACTGAGGGGACAGGATGTCCCAGGCGAAGGGCAGGGGGCCACCCTTGGTCACCTT
CAGCTTGGCGGTCTGGGTGCCCTCGTAGGGGCGGCCCTCGCCCTCGCCCTCGATCTCGAACTCGTGGCCG
TTCACGGAGCCCTCCATGTGCACCTTGAAGCGCATGAACTCCTTGATGATGGCCATGTTATCCTCCTCGC
CCTTGCTCACCATGGTGGCGACCGGTGGATCCTTAGAGCTAGTGTACTTGGTAACTGCCTTAGTGCCCTC
GGACACAGCATGCTTAGCCAGCTCCCCAGGCAGCAGCAGGCGCACAGCCGTCTGAATCTCCCTGGAGGTG
ATGGTCGAGCGCTTATTGTAGTGAGCCAGGCGAGAAGCCTCGCCCGCGATGCGCTCGAAGATGTCGTTGA
CGAAGGAGTTCATGATCCCCATGGCCTTGGATGAGATGCCGGTGTCGGGGTGGACCTGCTTCAGAACCTT
GTACACATAGATAGAATAGCTCTCCTTGCGGCTGCGCTTACGCTTCTTACCATCCTTCTTCTGCGCCTTA
GTGATAGCCTTCTTAGAACCCTTTTTAGGGGCTGGAGCAGACTTAGAGGGTTCAGGCATGGTGGCGGTAC
CGGTGGATCCTTGCTAGCATAACTTCGTATAAAGTATCCTATACGAAGTTATTTGCCTTAACCCAGAAAT
TATCACTGTTATTCTTTAGAATGGTGCAAAGAATAACTTCGTATAATGTATGCTATACGAAGTTATGAAT
TCGATATCAAGCTTATCGATAATCAACCTCTGGATTACAAAATTTGTGAAAGATTGACTGGTATTCTTAA
CTATGTTGCTCCTTTTACGCTATGTGGATACGCTGCTTTAATGCCTTTGTATCATGCTATTGCTTCCCGT
ATGGCTTTCATTTTCTCCTCCTTGTATAAATCCTGGTTGCTGTCTCTTTATGAGGAGTTGTGGCCCGTTG
TCAGGCAACGTGGCGTGGTGTGCACTGTGTTTGCTGACGCAACCCCCACTGGTTGGGGCATTGCCACCAC
CTGTCAGCTCCTTTCCGGGACTTTCGCTTTCCCCCTCCCTATTGCCACGGCGGAACTCATCGCCGCCTGC
CTTGCCCGCTGCTGGACAGGGGCTCGGCTGTTGGGCACTGACAATTCCGTGGTGTTGTCGGGGAAATCAT
CGTCCTTTCCTTGGCTGCTCGCCTATGTTGCCACCTGGATTCTGCGCGGGACGTCCTTCTGCTACGTCCC
TTCGGCCCTCAATCCAGCGGACCTTCCTTCCCGCGGCCTGCTGCCGGCTCTGCGGCCTCTTCCGCGTCTT
CGCCTTCGCCCTCAGACGAGTCGGATCTCCCTTTGGGCCGCCTCCCCGCCTGGAATTCGAGCTCGGTACA
GCTTATCGATACCGTCGACTTCGAGCAACTTGTTTATTGCAGCTTATAATGGTTACAAATAAAGCAATAG
CATCACAAATTTCACAAATAAAGCATTTTTTTCACTGCATTCTAGTTGTGGTTTGTCCAAACTCATCAAT
GTATCTTATCATGTCTGGATCGTCTAGCATCGAAGATCCCCCGATCTGAGGAACCCCTAGTGATGGAGTT
GGCCACTCCCTCTCTGCGCGCTCGCTCGCTCACTGAGGCCGCCCGGGCAAAGCCCGGGCGTCGGGCGACC
TTTGGTCGCCCGGCCTCAGTGAGCGAGCGAGCGCGCAGAGAGGGAGTGGCCAACCCCCCCCCCCCCCCCC
CTGCAGCCCAGCTGCATTAATGAATCGGCCAACGCGCGGGGAGAGGCGGTTTGCGTATTGGGCGCTCTTC
CGCTTCCTCGCTCACTGACTCGCTGCGCTCGGTCGTTCGGCTGCGGCGAGCGGTATCAGCTCACTCAAAG
GCGGTAATACGGTTATCCACAGAATCAGGGGATAACGCAGGAAAGAACATGTGAGCAAAAGGCCAGCAAA
AGGCCAGGAACCGTAAAAAGGCCGCGTTGCTGGCGTTTTTCCATAGGCTCCGCCCCCCTGACGAGCATCA
CAAAAATCGACGCTCAAGTCAGAGGTGGCGAAACCCGACAGGACTATAAAGATACCAGGCGTTTCCCCCT
GGAAGCTCCCTCGTGCGCTCTCCTGTTCCGACCCTGCCGCTTACCGGATACCTGTCCGCCTTTCTCCCTT
CGGGAAGCGTGGCGCTTTCTCAATGCTCACGCTGTAGGTATCTCAGTTCGGTGTAGGTCGTTCGCTCCAA
GCTGGGCTGTGTGCACGAACCCCCCGTTCAGCCCGACCGCTGCGCCTTATCCGGTAACTATCGTCTTGAG
TCCAACCCGGTAAGACACGACTTATCGCCACTGGCAGCAGCCACTGGTAACAGGATTAGCAGAGCGAGGT
ATGTAGGCGGTGCTACAGAGTTCTTGAAGTGGTGGCCTAACTACGGCTACACTAGAAGGACAGTATTTGG
TATCTGCGCTCTGCTGAAGCCAGTTACCTTCGGAAAAAGAGTTGGTAGCTCTTGATCCGGCAAACAAACC
ACCGCTGGTAGCGGTGGTTTTTTTGTTTGCAAGCAGCAGATTACGCGCAGAAAAAAAGGATCTCAAGAAG
ATCCTTTGATCTTTTCTACGGGGTCTGACGCTCAGTGGAACGAAAACTCACGTTAAGGGATTTTGGTCAT
GAGATTATCAAAAAGGATCTTCACCTAGATCCTTTTAAATTAAAAATGAAGTTTTAAATCAATCTAAAGT
ATATATGAGTAAACTTGGTCTGACAGTTACCAATGCTTAATCAGTGAGGCACCTATCTCAGCGATCTGTC
TATTTCGTTCATCCATAGTTGCCTGACTCCCCGTCGTGTAGATAACTACGATACGGGAGGGCTTACCATC
TGGCCCCAGTGCTGCAATGATACCGCGAGACCCACGCTCACCGGCTCCAGATTTATCAGCAATAAACCAG
CCAGCCGGAAGGGCCGAGCGCAGAAGTGGTCCTGCAACTTTATCCGCCTCCATCCAGTCTATTAATTGTT
GCCGGGAAGCTAGAGTAAGTAGTTCGCCAGTTAATAGTTTGCGCAACGTTGTTGCCATTGCTACAGGCAT
CGTGGTGTCACGCTCGTCGTTTGGTATGGCTTCATTCAGCTCCGGTTCCCAACGATCAAGGCGAGTTACA
TGATCCCCCATGTTGTGCAAAAAAGCGGTTAGCTCCTTCGGTCCTCCGATCGTTGTCAGAAGTAAGTTGG
CCGCAGTGTTATCACTCATGGTTATGGCAGCACTGCATAATTCTCTTACTGTCATGCCATCCGTAAGATG
CTTTTCTGTGACTGGTGAGTACTCAACCAAGTCATTCTGAGAATAGTGTATGCGGCGACCGAGTTGCTCT
TGCCCGGCGTCAATACGGGATAATACCGCGCCACATAGCAGAACTTTAAAAGTGCTCATCATTGGAAAAC
GTTCTTCGGGGCGAAAACTCTCAAGGATCTTACCGCTGTTGAGATCCAGTTCGATGTAACCCACTCGTGC
ACCCAACTGATCTTCAGCATCTTTTACTTTCACCAGCGTTTCTGGGTGAGCAAAAACAGGAAGGCAAAAT
GCCGCAAAAAAGGGAATAAGGGCGACACGGAAATGTTGAATACTCATACTCTTCCTTTTTCAATATTATT
GAAGCATTTATCAGGGTTATTGTCTCATGAGCGGATACATATTTGAATGTATTTAGAAAAATAAACAAAT
AGGGGTTCCGCGCACATTTCCCCGAAAAGTGCCACCTGACGTCTAAGAAACCATTATTATCATGACATTA
ACCTATAAAAATAGGCGTATCACGAGGCCCTTTCGTCTCGCGCGTTTCGGTGATGACGGTGAAAACCTCT
GACACATGCAGCTCCCGGAGACGGTCACAGCTTGTCTGTAAGCGGATGCCGGGAGCAGACAAGCCCGTCA
GGGCGCGTCAGCGGGTGTTGGCGGGTGTCGGGGCTGGCTTAACTATGCGGCATCAGAGCAGATTGTACTG
AGAGTGCACCATATGCGGTGTGAAATACCGCACAGATGCGTAAGGAGAAAATACCGCATCAGGAAATTGT
AAACGTTAATATTTTGTTAAAATTCGCGTTAAATTTTTGTTAAATCAGCTCATTTTTTAACCAATAGGCC
GAAATCGGCAAAATCCCTTATAAATCAAAAGAATAGACCGAGATAGGGTTGAGTGTTGTTCCAGTTTGGA
ACAAGAGTCCACTATTAAAGAACGTGGACTCCAACGTCAAAGG
[49 nt withheld, positions 5994-6042]
T
[91 nt withheld, positions 6044-6134]
G
[124 nt withheld, positions 6136-6259]
CGCGCCATTCGCCATTCAGGCTACGCAACTGTTGGGAAGGGCGATCGGTGCGGGCCTCTTCGCTATTACG
CCAGCTGGCTGCA
