Features (pLannotate 1.2.2; 28 found; start..end, strand, type, name):
     43..163     -  repeat_region  AAV2 ITR (fragment): inverted terminal repeat of adeno-associated virus serotype 2 inverted
    195..427     +  promoter       U6 promoter: RNA polymerase III promoter for human U6 snRNA
    457..532     +  misc_RNA       gRNA scaffold: guide RNA scaffold for the Streptococcus pyogenes CRISPR/Cas9 system
    572..956     +  promoter       hSyn promoter (fragment): human synapsin I promoter; confers neuron-specific expression (Kügler et al., 2003)
    950..1091    +  promoter       hSyn promoter (fragment): human synapsin I promoter; confers neuron-specific expression (Kügler et al., 2003)
   1105..1122    +  misc_feature   MCS (fragment): pUC18/19 multiple cloning site
   1129..1162    +  protein_bind   lox2272: Cre-mediated recombination occurs in the 8-bp core sequence (GGATACTT). lox2272 sites are compatible with each other, but incompatible with loxP or loxN sites (Lee and Saito, 1988). Cre recombinase
   1163..1212    -  intron         β-globin intron (fragment): internally truncated intron from human β-globin
   1213..1246    +  protein_bind   loxP: Cre-mediated recombination occurs in the 8-bp core sequence (GCATACAT). Cre recombinase
   1266..1973    -  CDS            mCherry: mCherry is a basic (constitutively fluorescent) red fluorescent protein published in 2004, derived from Discosoma sp.. It is reported to be a very rapidly-maturing monomer with low acid sensitivity.
   1993..2369    -  CDS            H2B (fragment): human histone H2B; HIST1H2BB
   2399..2432    -  protein_bind   lox2272: Cre-mediated recombination occurs in the 8-bp core sequence (GGATACTT). lox2272 sites are compatible with each other, but incompatible with loxP or loxN sites (Lee and Saito, 1988). Cre recombinase
   2433..2482    -  intron         β-globin intron (fragment): internally truncated intron from human β-globin
   2483..2516    -  protein_bind   loxP: Cre-mediated recombination occurs in the 8-bp core sequence (GCATACAT). Cre recombinase
   2517..2541    +  misc_feature   MCS (fragment): pBluescript multiple cloning site
   2541..3129    +  misc_feature   WPRE: woodchuck hepatitis virus posttranscriptional regulatory element
   3133..3149    +  misc_feature   MCS (fragment): pUC18/19 multiple cloning site
   3150..3175    +  misc_feature   MCS (fragment): pBluescript multiple cloning site
   3177..3311    +  polyA_signal   SV40 poly(A) signal: SV40 polyadenylation signal
   3339..3377    +  repeat_region  AAV2 ITR (fragment): inverted terminal repeat of adeno-associated virus serotype 2 inverted
   3510..3563    -  CDS            lacI (fragment): lac repressor; lacI; The lac repressor binds to the lac operator to inhibit transcription in E. coli. This inhibition can be relieved by adding lactose or isopropyl-β-D-thiogalactopyranoside (IPTG).
   3746..4334    -  rep_origin     ori: high-copy-number ColE1/pMB1/pBR322/pUC origin of replication
   4505..5365    -  CDS            AmpR: β-lactamase; bla; confers resistance to ampicillin, carbenicillin, and related antibiotics
   5366..5470    -  promoter       AmpR promoter: bla
   5565..5600    +  CDS            rop (fragment): Rop protein, which maintains plasmids at low copy number; rop
   5702..5801    +  misc_feature   bom (fragment): basis of mobility region from pBR322
   5829..6257    -  rep_origin     f1 ori (sequence partly withheld): f1 bacteriophage origin of replication; arrow indicates direction of (+) strand synthesis
   6261..6327    -  CDS            lacZα (fragment): LacZα fragment of β-galactosidase; lacZ fragment
>Addgene plasmid #170386 | pAAV.U6gT28.4.hSyn.flex.H2B.RFP | addgene full sequence | sequence record 345058 | Addgene NGS Result
GGGGGGGGGGGGGKGRSBVVVYCCMYYMSSKVKSYKYSCSCYCGCTCGCTCACTGAGGCCGCCCGGGCAA
AGCCCGGGCGTCGGGCGACCTTTGGTCGCCCGGCCTCAGTGAGCGAGCGAGCGCGCAGAGAGGGAGTGGC
CAACTCCATCACTAGGGGTTCCTCAGATCGGGCTGCAGGAATTGGCCGCTCTAGATTTCCCATGATTCCT
TCATATTTGCATATACGATACAAGGCTGTTAGAGAGATAATTAGAATTAATTTGACTGTAAACACAAAGA
TATTAGTACAAAATACGTGACGTAGAAAGTAATAATTTCTTGGGTAGTTTGCAGTTTTAAAATTATGTTT
TAAAATGGACTATCATATGCTTACCGTAACTTGAAAGTATTTCGATTTCTTGGCTTTATATATCTTGTGG
AAAGGACGAAACACCGGGTCCTTGTGAGCGTTGAGCGTTTTAGAGCTAGAAATAGCAAGTTAAAATAAGG
CTAGTCCGTTATCAACTTGAAAAAGTGGCACCGAGTCGGTGCTTTTTTTCTAGACTCTAGCTGCAGAGGG
ACCTGCGTATGAGTGCAAGTGGGTTTTAGGACCAGGATGAGGCGGGGTGGGGGTGCCTACCTGACGACCG
ACCCCGACCCACTGGACAAGCACCCAACCCCCATTCCCCAAATTGCGCATCCCCTATCAGAGAGGGGGAG
GGGAAACAGGATGCGGCGAGGCGCGTGCGCACTGCCAGCTTCAGCACCGCGGACAGTGCCTTCGCCCCCG
CCTGGCGGCGCGCGCCACCGCCGCCTCAGCACTGAAGGCGCGCTGACGTCACTCGCCGGTCCCCCGCAAA
CTCCCCTTCCCGGCCACCTTGGTCGCGTCCGCGCCGCCGCCGGCCCAGCCGGACCGCACCACGCGAGGCG
CGAGATAGGGGGGCACGGGCGCGACCATCTGCGCTGCGGCGCCGGCCCAGCCGGACCGCACCACGCGAGG
CGCGAGATAGGGGGGCACGGGCGCGACCATCTGCGCTGCGGCGCCGGCGACTCAGCGCTGCCTCAGTCTG
CGGTGGGCAGCGGAGGAGTCGTGTCGTGCCTGAGAGCGCAGTCGAGAAGGTACCGGATCCTCTAGAGTCG
ACTCCGGAATAACTTCGTATAGGATACTTTATACGAAGTTATGCAGAATGGTAGCTGGATTGTAGCTGCT
ATTAGCAATATGAAACCTCTTAATAACTTCGTATAGCATACATTATACGAAGTTATGGCGCGCCATACTA
GTTTACTTGTACAGCTCGTCCATGCCGCCGGTGGAGTGGCGGCCCTCGGCGCGTTCGTACTGTTCCACGA
TGGTGTAGTCCTCGTTGTGGGAGGTGATGTCCAACTTGATGTTGACGTTGTAGGCGCCGGGCAGCTGCAC
GGGCTTCTTGGCCTTGTAGGTGGTCTTGACCTCAGCGTCGTAGTGGCCGCCGTCCTTCAGCTTCAGCCTC
TGCTTGATCTCGCCCTTCAGGGCGCCGTCCTCGGGGTACATCCGCTCGGAGGAGGCCTCCCAGCCCATGG
TCTTCTTCTGCATTACGGGGCCGTCGGAGGGGAAGTTGGTGCCGCGCAGCTTCACCTTGTAGATGAACTC
GCCGTCCTGCAGGGAGGAGTCCTGGGTCACGGTCACCACGCCGCCGTCCTCGAAGTTCATCACGCGCTCC
CACTTGAAGCCCTCGGGGAAGGACAGCTTCAAGTAGTCGGGGATGTCGGCGGGGTGCTTCACGTAGGCCT
TGGAGCCGTACATGAACTGAGGGGACAGGATGTCCCAGGCGAAGGGCAGGGGGCCACCCTTGGTCACCTT
CAGCTTGGCGGTCTGGGTGCCCTCGTAGGGGCGGCCCTCGCCCTCGCCCTCGATCTCGAACTCGTGGCCG
TTCACGGAGCCCTCCATGTGCACCTTGAAGCGCATGAACTCCTTGATGATGGCCATGTTATCCTCCTCGC
CCTTGCTCACCATGGTGGCGACCGGTGGATCCTTAGAGCTAGTGTACTTGGTAACTGCCTTAGTGCCCTC
GGACACAGCATGCTTAGCCAGCTCCCCAGGCAGCAGCAGGCGCACAGCCGTCTGAATCTCCCTGGAGGTG
ATGGTCGAGCGCTTATTGTAGTGAGCCAGGCGAGAAGCCTCGCCCGCGATGCGCTCGAAGATGTCGTTGA
CGAAGGAGTTCATGATCCCCATGGCCTTGGATGAGATGCCGGTGTCGGGGTGGACCTGCTTCAGAACCTT
GTACACATAGATAGAATAGCTCTCCTTGCGGCTGCGCTTACGCTTCTTACCATCCTTCTTCTGCGCCTTA
GTGATAGCCTTCTTAGAACCCTTTTTAGGGGCTGGAGCAGACTTAGAGGGTTCAGGCATGGTGGCGGTAC
CGGTGGATCCTTGCTAGCATAACTTCGTATAAAGTATCCTATACGAAGTTATTTGCCTTAACCCAGAAAT
TATCACTGTTATTCTTTAGAATGGTGCAAAGAATAACTTCGTATAATGTATGCTATACGAAGTTATGAAT
TCGATATCAAGCTTATCGATAATCAACCTCTGGATTACAAAATTTGTGAAAGATTGACTGGTATTCTTAA
CTATGTTGCTCCTTTTACGCTATGTGGATACGCTGCTTTAATGCCTTTGTATCATGCTATTGCTTCCCGT
ATGGCTTTCATTTTCTCCTCCTTGTATAAATCCTGGTTGCTGTCTCTTTATGAGGAGTTGTGGCCCGTTG
TCAGGCAACGTGGCGTGGTGTGCACTGTGTTTGCTGACGCAACCCCCACTGGTTGGGGCATTGCCACCAC
CTGTCAGCTCCTTTCCGGGACTTTCGCTTTCCCCCTCCCTATTGCCACGGCGGAACTCATCGCCGCCTGC
CTTGCCCGCTGCTGGACAGGGGCTCGGCTGTTGGGCACTGACAATTCCGTGGTGTTGTCGGGGAAATCAT
CGTCCTTTCCTTGGCTGCTCGCCTATGTTGCCACCTGGATTCTGCGCGGGACGTCCTTCTGCTACGTCCC
TTCGGCCCTCAATCCAGCGGACCTTCCTTCCCGCGGCCTGCTGCCGGCTCTGCGGCCTCTTCCGCGTCTT
CGCCTTCGCCCTCAGACGAGTCGGATCTCCCTTTGGGCCGCCTCCCCGCCTGGAATTCGAGCTCGGTACA
GCTTATCGATACCGTCGACTTCGAGCAACTTGTTTATTGCAGCTTATAATGGTTACAAATAAAGCAATAG
CATCACAAATTTCACAAATAAAGCATTTTTTTCACTGCATTCTAGTTGTGGTTTGTCCAAACTCATCAAT
GTATCTTATCATGTCTGGATCGTCTAGCATCGAAGATCCCCCGATCTGAGGAACCCCTAGTGATGGAGTT
GGCCACTCCCTCTCTGCDSSCYSSMWYDMTVRHTSDGSYNNYKSKCSRRRMKMRKCRRTKTRYCTTMTSR
TGTCTGGATCGTCTAGCATCGAAGATCCCCCGATCTGAGGAACCCCTAGTGATGGAGTTGGCCACTCCCY
CYCTGCAGCCTGCATTAATGAATCGGCCAACGCGCGGGGAGAGGCGGTTTGCGTATTGGGCGCTCTTCCG
CTTCCTCGCTCACTGACTCGCTGCGCTCGGTCGTTCGGCTGCGGCGAGCGGTATCAGCTCACTCAAAGGC
GGTAATACGGTTATCCACAGAATCAGGGGATAACGCAGGAAAGAACATGTGAGCAAAAGGCCAGCAAAAG
GCCAGGAACCGTAAAAAGGCCGCGTTGCTGGCGTTTTTCCATAGGCTCCGCCCCCCTGACGAGCATCACA
AAAATCGACGCTCAAGTCAGAGGTGGCGAAACCCGACAGGACTATAAAGATACCAGGCGTTTCCCCCTGG
AAGCTCCCTCGTGCGCTCTCCTGTTCCGACCCTGCCGCTTACCGGATACCTGTCCGCCTTTCTCCCTTCG
GGAAGCGTGGCGCTTTCTCATAGCTCACGCTGTAGGTATCTCAGTTCGGTGTAGGTCGTTCGCTCCAAGC
TGGGCTGTGTGCACGAACCCCCCGTTCAGCCCGACCGCTGCGCCTTATCCGGTAACTATCGTCTTGAGTC
CAACCCGGTAAGACACGACTTATCGCCACTGGCAGCAGCCACTGGTAACAGGATTAGCAGAGCGAGGTAT
GTAGGCGGTGCTACAGAGTTCTTGAAGTGGTGGCCTAACTACGGCTACACTAGAAGAACAGTATTTGGTA
TCTGCGCTCTGCTGAAGCCAGTTACCTTCGGAAAAAGAGTTGGTAGCTCTTGATCCGGCAAACAAACCAC
CGCTGGTAGCGGTGGTTTTTTTGTTTGCAAGCAGCAGATTACGCGCAGAAAAAAAGGATCTCAAGAAGAT
CCTTTGATCTTTTCTACGGGGTCTGACGCTCAGTGGAACGAAAACTCACGTTAAGGGATTTTGGTCATGA
GATTATCAAAAAGGATCTTCACCTAGATCCTTTTAAATTAAAAATGAAGTTTTAAATCAATCTAAAGTAT
ATATGAGTAAACTTGGTCTGACAGTTACCAATGCTTAATCAGTGAGGCACCTATCTCAGCGATCTGTCTA
TTTCGTTCATCCATAGTTGCCTGACTCCCCGTCGTGTAGATAACTACGATACGGGAGGGCTTACCATCTG
GCCCCAGTGCTGCAATGATACCGCGAGACCCACGCTCACCGGCTCCAGATTTATCAGCAATAAACCAGCC
AGCCGGAAGGGCCGAGCGCAGAAGTGGTCCTGCAACTTTATCCGCCTCCATCCAGTCTATTAATTGTTGC
CGGGAAGCTAGAGTAAGTAGTTCGCCAGTTAATAGTTTGCGCAACGTTGTTGCCATTGCTACAGGCATCG
TGGTGTCACGCTCGTCGTTTGGTATGGCTTCATTCAGCTCCGGTTCCCAACGATCAAGGCGAGTTACATG
ATCCCCCATGTTGTGCAAAAAAGCGGTTAGCTCCTTCGGTCCTCCGATCGTTGTCAGAAGTAAGTTGGCC
GCAGTGTTATCACTCATGGTTATGGCAGCACTGCATAATTCTCTTACTGTCATGCCATCCGTAAGATGCT
TTTCTGTGACTGGTGAGTACTCAACCAAGTCATTCTGAGAATAGTGTATGCGGCGACCGAGTTGCTCTTG
CCCGGCGTCAATACGGGATAATACCGCGCCACATAGCAGAACTTTAAAAGTGCTCATCATTGGAAAACGT
TCTTCGGGGCGAAAACTCTCAAGGATCTTACCGCTGTTGAGATCCAGTTCGATGTAACCCACTCGTGCAC
CCAACTGATCTTCAGCATCTTTTACTTTCACCAGCGTTTCTGGGTGAGCAAAAACAGGAAGGCAAAATGC
CGCAAAAAAGGGAATAAGGGCGACACGGAAATGTTGAATACTCATACTCTTCCTTTTTCAATATTATTGA
AGCATTTATCAGGGTTATTGTCTCATGAGCGGATACATATTTGAATGTATTTAGAAAAATAAACAAATAG
GGGTTCCGCGCACATTTCCCCGAAAAGTGCCACCTGACGTCTAAGAAACCATTATTATCATGACATTAAC
CTATAAAAATAGGCGTATCACGAGGCCCTTTCGTCTCGCGCGTTTCGGTGATGACGGTGAAAACCTCTGA
CACATGCAGCTCCCGGAGACGGTCACAGCTTGTCTGTAAGCGGATGCCGGGAGCAGACAAGCCCGTCAGG
GCGCGTCAGCGGGTGTTGGCGGGTGTCGGGGCTGGCTTAACTATGCGGCATCAGAGCAGATTGTACTGAG
AGTGCACCATATGCGGTGTGAAATACCGCACAGATGCGTAAGGAGAAAATACCGCATCAGGAAATTGTAA
GCGTTAATATTTTGTTAAAATTCGCGTTAAATTTTTGTTAAATCAGCTCATTTTTTAACCAATAGGCCGA
AATCGGCAAAATCCCTTATAAATCAAAAGAATAGACCGAGATAGGGTTGAGTGTTGTTCCAGTTTGGAAC
AAGAGTCCACTATTAAAGAACGTGGACTCCAACGTCAAAGG
[49 nt withheld, positions 5992-6040]
T
[91 nt withheld, positions 6042-6132]
G
[124 nt withheld, positions 6134-6257]
CCATTCGCCATTCAGGCTGCGCAACTGTTGGGAAGGGCGATCGGTGCGGGCCTCTTCGCTATTACGCCAG
GCTGCA
